Addgene plasmid #41573: CTM-PC1
Depositing lab: Thomas Weimbs. Depositing organization: University of California, Santa Barbara. Publication: Polycystin-1 regulates STAT activity by a dual mechanism. Talbot JJ, Shillingford JM, Vasanth S, Doerr N, Mukherjee S, Kinter MT, Watnick T, Weimbs T. Proc Natl Acad Sci U S A. 2011 May 10;108(19):7985-90. Epub 2011 Apr 25. 10.1073/pnas.1103816108 PubMed 21518865.
Backbone
  Vector backbone: pcDNA4/TO
  Backbone manufacturer: Invitrogen
  Backbone size w/o insert (bp): 5100
  Total vector size (bp): 6328
  Modifications to backbone: stop codon before 1st myc tag
  Vector type: Mammalian Expression
  Selectable markers: Zeocin
Growth in bacteria
  Bacterial resistance: Ampicillin, 100 μg/mL
  Growth temperature: 37°C
  Growth strain: DH5alpha
  Copy number: Unknown
Gene/Insert
  Gene/Insert name: PKD1 (alt name: Polycystin-1)
  Species: H. sapiens (human)
  Mutation: FLM (4192-4303)
  Entrez Gene: PKD1 (a.k.a. PBP, PC1, Pc-1, TRPP1)
  Tag / fusion protein: CD16.7 (N terminal on insert)
Resource information
  A portion of this plasmid was derived from a plasmid made by: Insert originally obtained from Dr. Gerd Walz, Freiburg, Germany
Terms and licenses: Academic/Nonprofit Terms; Industry Terms: Not Available to Industry
Depositor comments: 5' cloning site: HindIII 3' cloning site: NotI Note: stop codon is prior to the myc-His tag. Therefore, no C-terminal tag is expressed
How to cite: CTM-PC1 was a gift from Thomas Weimbs (Addgene plasmid # 41573 ; http://n2t.net/addgene:41573 ; RRID:Addgene_41573)
