[The description below was written by a language model from this plasmid's Addgene catalogue record and pLannotate feature annotations shown in this document.]
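Description:
CTM-PC1 is a 6,328 bp mammalian expression plasmid built on the Invitrogen pcDNA4/TO backbone. It encodes a membrane-anchored chimera of the C-terminal portion of human polycystin-1 (PKD1). The insert was cloned between HindIII and NotI. It consists of an N-terminal CD16.7 module fused to PKD1 residues 4192–4303, listed in the record as "FLM". The feature table picks up the CD16 part as an FCGR3B (Fc gamma receptor III) fragment at the start of the open reading frame. The remaining CD16.7 sequence and the PKD1 segment between that fragment and the bGH polyadenylation signal are not annotated. CD16.7 fusions of this kind are generally used to carry a cytoplasmic tail to the membrane independently of the full-length protein. A stop codon lies ahead of the backbone's myc-His sequence, so no C-terminal tag is expressed.

Expression is driven by the CMV enhancer/promoter. The short tet-operator matches just downstream of it correspond to the TetO2 sites of the pcDNA4/TO design. These sites make transcription tetracycline-inducible in cells that supply the Tet repressor and constitutive in cells that do not. A separate SV40 promoter/EM7 promoter cassette drives the Sh ble gene with an SV40 poly(A) signal, giving Zeocin selection in mammalian cells. In E. coli the plasmid is maintained through a high-copy ColE1/pUC-type origin and ampicillin resistance, and an f1 origin is also present. The associated publication concerns regulation of STAT activity by polycystin-1, so the construct is most plausibly used to study signalling by the membrane-tethered polycystin-1 tail in cultured cells.
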