Features (pLannotate 1.2.2; 23 found; start..end, strand, type, name):
     81..698     +  CDS            FCGR3B (fragment): FCG3B_HUMAN - Also known as CD16B, FCG3, FCGR3, IGFR3. Experimental evidence at protein level: Swiss-Prot protein existence level 1. Receptor for the Fc region of immunoglobulins gamma. Low affinity receptor. Binds complexed or aggregated IgG and also monomeric IgG. Contrary to III-A, is not capable to mediate antibody-dependent cytotoxicity and phagocytosis. May serve as a trap for immune complexes in the peripheral circulation which does not activate neutrophils. From Homo sapiens (Human).
   1364..1588    +  polyA_signal   bGH poly(A) signal: bovine growth hormone polyadenylation signal
   1592..1613    +  promoter       SV40 promoter (fragment): SV40 enhancer and early promoter
   1634..2062    +  rep_origin     f1 ori (sequence partly withheld): f1 bacteriophage origin of replication; arrow indicates direction of (+) strand synthesis
   2076..2406    +  promoter       SV40 promoter: SV40 enhancer and early promoter
   2454..2501    +  promoter       EM7 promoter: synthetic bacterial promoter&nbsp
   2520..2894    +  CDS            BleoR: antibiotic-binding protein; Sh ble from Streptoalloteichus hindustanus; confers resistance to bleomycin, phleomycin, and Zeocin™
   2904..3029    +  CDS            ble (fragment): BLE_KLEPN - Experimental evidence at protein level: Swiss-Prot protein existence level 1. Binding protein with a strong affinity to the bleomycin family of antibiotics. Binds to CL990; an antimitotic-antibiotic compound. From Klebsiella pneumoniae.
   3024..3145    +  polyA_signal   SV40 poly(A) signal: SV40 polyadenylation signal
   3218..3234    -  protein_bind   lac operator: The lac repressor binds to the lac operator to inhibit transcription in E. coli. This inhibition can be relieved by adding lactose or isopropyl-β-D-thiogalactopyranoside (IPTG). lac repressor encoded by lacI
   3242..3272    -  promoter       lac promoter: promoter for the E. coli lac operon
   3287..3308    -  protein_bind   CAP binding site: CAP binding activates transcription in the presence of cAMP. E. coli catabolite activator protein
   3321..3413    -  CDS            lacI (fragment): lac repressor; lacI; The lac repressor binds to the lac operator to inhibit transcription in E. coli. This inhibition can be relieved by adding lactose or isopropyl-β-D-thiogalactopyranoside (IPTG).
   3596..4184    -  rep_origin     ori: high-copy-number ColE1/pMB1/pBR322/pUC origin of replication
   4355..5215    -  CDS            AmpR: β-lactamase; bla; confers resistance to ampicillin, carbenicillin, and related antibiotics
   5216..5320    -  promoter       AmpR promoter: bla
   5387..5431    -  misc_feature   bom (fragment): basis of mobility region from pBR322
   5586..5965    +  enhancer       CMV enhancer: human cytomegalovirus immediate early enhancer
   6038..6055    -  promoter       CMV promoter (fragment): human cytomegalovirus (CMV) immediate early promoter
   6118..6169    +  promoter       CMVd2 promoter: truncated human cytomegalovirus (CMV) immediate early promoter that yields moderately reduced expression relative to the full-length promoter
   6171..6190    +  promoter       PLtetO-1 promoter (fragment): modified phage lambda PL promoter with tet operator sites (Lutz and Bujard, 1997)
   6192..6211    +  promoter       PLtetO-1 promoter (fragment): modified phage lambda PL promoter with tet operator sites (Lutz and Bujard, 1997)
   6219..6252    +  promoter       TRE3GV promoter (fragment): 3rd-generation Tet-responsive promoter that can be activated by binding of Tet-On® 3G, optimized for retroviral and lentiviral vectors
>Addgene plasmid #41573 | CTM-PC1 | depositor full sequence | sequence record 59314 | CTM-PC1 sequence 6328 bps
AAGCTTCTAGAGATCCCTCGACCTCGAGATCCATTGTGCTCTAAAGATCTTTGGTGACTTGTCCACTCCA
GTGTGGCATCATGTGGCAGCTGCTCCTCCCAACTGCTCTGCTACTTCTAGTTTCAGCTGGCATGCGGACT
GAAGATCTCCCAAAGGCTGTGGTGTTCCTGGAGCCTCAATGGTACAGCGTGCTTGAGAAGGACAGTGTGA
CTCTGAAGTGCCAGGGAGCCTACTCCCCTGAGGACAATTCCACACAGTGGTTTCACAATGAGAGCCTCAT
CTCAAGCCAGGCCTCGAGCTACTTCATTGACGCTGCCACAGTCAACGACAGTGGAGAGTACAGGTGCCAG
ACAAACCTCTCCACCCTCAGTGACCCGGTGCAGCTAGAAGTCCATATCGGCTGGCTGTTGCTCCAGGCCC
CTCGGTGGGTGTTCAAGGAGGAAGACCCTATTCACCTGAGGTGTCACAGCTGGAAGAACACTGCTCTGCA
TAAGGTCACATATTTACAGAATGGCAAAGACAGGAAGTATTTTCATCATAATTCTGACTTCCACATTCCA
AAAGCCACACTCAAAGATAGCGGCTCCTACTTCTGCAGGGGGCTTGTTGGGAGTAAAAATGTGTCTTCAG
AGACTGTGAACATCACCATCACTCAAGGTTTGGCAGTGTCAACCATCTCATCATTCTCTCCACCTGGCGC
GGATCCACCAAGGGCCTCTGCCCTCCCTGCCCCACCGACAGGCTCCGCCCTCCCTGACCCGCAGACAGCC
TCTGCCCTCCCTGACCCGCCAGCAGCCTCTGCCCTCCCTGCGGCCCTGGCGGTGATCTCCTTCCTCCTCG
GGCTGGGCCTGGGGGTGGCGTGTGTGCTGGCGAGGACGCGTAGCCAGCTGGATGGGCTGAGCGTGAGCCT
GGGCCGGCTGGGGACAAGGTGTGAGCCTGAGCCCTCCCGCCTCCAAGCCGTGTTCGAGGCCCTGCTCACC
CAGTTTGACCGACTCAACCAGGCCACAGAGGACGTCTACCAGCTGGAGCAGCAGCTGCACAGCCTGCAAG
GCCGCAGGAGCAGCCGGGCGCCCGCCGGATCTTCCCGTGGCCCATCCCCGGGCCTGCGGCCAGCACTGCC
CAGCCGCCTTGCCCGGGCCAGTCGGGGTGTGGACCTGGCCACTGGCCCCAGCAGGACACCCCTTCGGGCC
AAGAACAAGGTCCACCCCAGCAGCACTTAGGGCGGCCGCTCGAGAACAAAAACTCATCTCAGAAGAGGAT
CTGGGGCCCTTCGAACAAAAACTCATCTCAGAAGAGGATCTGAATATGCATACCGGTCATCATCACCATC
ACCATTGAGTTTAAACCCGCTGATCAGCCTCGACTGTGCCTTCTAGTTGCCAGCCATCTGTTGTTTGCCC
CTCCCCCGTGCCTTCCTTGACCCTGGAAGGTGCCACTCCCACTGTCCTTTCCTAATAAAATGAGGAAATT
GCATCGCATTGTCTGAGTAGGTGTCATTCTATTCTGGGGGGTGGGGTGGGGCAGGACAGCAAGGGGGAGG
ATTGGGAAGACAATAGCAGGCATGCTGGGGATGCGGTGGGCTCTATGGCTTCTGAGGCGGAAAGAACCAG
CTGGGGCTCTAGGGGGTATCCCC
[124 nt withheld, positions 1634-1757]
C
[32 nt withheld, positions 1759-1790]
CA
[57 nt withheld, positions 1793-1849]
A
[49 nt withheld, positions 1851-1899]
CCTTTGACGTTGGAGTCCACGTTCTTT
[37 nt withheld, positions 1927-1963]
ACCCTATCTCGGTCTATTCTTTTGATTTATAAGGGATTTTGGGGATTTCGGCCTATTGGTTAAAAAATGA
GCTGATTTAACAAAAATTTAACGCGAATTAATTCTGTGGAATGTGTGTCAGTTAGGGTGTGGAAAGTCCC
CAGGCTCCCCAGGCAGGCAGAAGTATGCAAAGCATGCATCTCAATTAGTCAGCAACCAGGTGTGGAAAGT
CCCCAGGCTCCCCAGCAGGCAGAAGTATGCAAAGCATGCATCTCAATTAGTCAGCAACCATAGTCCCGCC
CCTAACTCCGCCCATCCCGCCCCTAACTCCGCCCAGTTCCGCCCATTCTCCGCCCCATGGCTGACTAATT
TTTTTTATTTATGCAGAGGCCGAGGCCGCCTCTGCCTCTGAGCTATTCCAGAAGTAGTGAGGAGGCTTTT
TTGGAGGCCTAGGCTTTTGCAAAAAGCTCCCGGGAGCTTGTATATCCATTTTCGGATCTGATCAGCACGT
GTTGACAATTAATCATCGGCATAGTATATCGGCATAGTATAATACGACAAGGTGAGGAACTAAACCATGG
CCAAGTTGACCAGTGCCGTTCCGGTGCTCACCGCGCGCGACGTCGCCGGAGCGGTCGAGTTCTGGACCGA
CCGGCTCGGGTTCTCCCGGGACTTCGTGGAGGACGACTTCGCCGGTGTGGTCCGGGACGACGTGACCCTG
TTCATCAGCGCGGTCCAGGACCAGGTGGTGCCGGACAACACCCTGGCCTGGGTGTGGGTGCGCGGCCTGG
ACGAGCTGTACGCCGAGTGGTCGGAGGTCGTGTCCACGAACTTCCGGGACGCCTCCGGGCCGGCCATGAC
CGAGATCGGCGAGCAGCCGTGGGGGCGGGAGTTCGCCCTGCGCGACCCGGCCGGCAACTGCGTGCACTTC
GTGGCCGAGGAGCAGGACTGACACGTGCTACGAGATTTCGATTCCACCGCCGCCTTCTATGAAAGGTTGG
GCTTCGGAATCGTTTTCCGGGACGCCGGCTGGATGATCCTCCAGCGCGGGGATCTCATGCTGGAGTTCTT
CGCCCACCCCAACTTGTTTATTGCAGCTTATAATGGTTACAAATAAAGCAATAGCATCACAAATTTCACA
AATAAAGCATTTTTTTCACTGCATTCTAGTTGTGGTTTGTCCAAACTCATCAATGTATCTTATCATGTCT
GTATACCGTCGACCTCTAGCTAGAGCTTGGCGTAATCATGGTCATAGCTGTTTCCTGTGTGAAATTGTTA
TCCGCTCACAATTCCACACAACATACGAGCCGGAAGCATAAAGTGTAAAGCCTGGGGTGCCTAATGAGTG
AGCTAACTCACATTAATTGCGTTGCGCTCACTGCCCGCTTTCCAGTCGGGAAACCTGTCGTGCCAGCTGC
ATTAATGAATCGGCCAACGCGCGGGGAGAGGCGGTTTGCGTATTGGGCGCTCTTCCGCTTCCTCGCTCAC
TGACTCGCTGCGCTCGGTCGTTCGGCTGCGGCGAGCGGTATCAGCTCACTCAAAGGCGGTAATACGGTTA
TCCACAGAATCAGGGGATAACGCAGGAAAGAACATGTGAGCAAAAGGCCAGCAAAAGGCCAGGAACCGTA
AAAAGGCCGCGTTGCTGGCGTTTTTCCATAGGCTCCGCCCCCCTGACGAGCATCACAAAAATCGACGCTC
AAGTCAGAGGTGGCGAAACCCGACAGGACTATAAAGATACCAGGCGTTTCCCCCTGGAAGCTCCCTCGTG
CGCTCTCCTGTTCCGACCCTGCCGCTTACCGGATACCTGTCCGCCTTTCTCCCTTCGGGAAGCGTGGCGC
TTTCTCAATGCTCACGCTGTAGGTATCTCAGTTCGGTGTAGGTCGTTCGCTCCAAGCTGGGCTGTGTGCA
CGAACCCCCCGTTCAGCCCGACCGCTGCGCCTTATCCGGTAACTATCGTCTTGAGTCCAACCCGGTAAGA
CACGACTTATCGCCACTGGCAGCAGCCACTGGTAACAGGATTAGCAGAGCGAGGTATGTAGGCGGTGCTA
CAGAGTTCTTGAAGTGGTGGCCTAACTACGGCTACACTAGAAGGACAGTATTTGGTATCTGCGCTCTGCT
GAAGCCAGTTACCTTCGGAAAAAGAGTTGGTAGCTCTTGATCCGGCAAACAAACCACCGCTGGTAGCGGT
GGTTTTTTTGTTTGCAAGCAGCAGATTACGCGCAGAAAAAAAGGATCTCAAGAAGATCCTTTGATCTTTT
CTACGGGGTCTGACGCTCAGTGGAACGAAAACTCACGTTAAGGGATTTTGGTCATGAGATTATCAAAAAG
GATCTTCACCTAGATCCTTTTAAATTAAAAATGAAGTTTTAAATCAATCTAAAGTATATATGAGTAAACT
TGGTCTGACAGTTACCAATGCTTAATCAGTGAGGCACCTATCTCAGCGATCTGTCTATTTCGTTCATCCA
TAGTTGCCTGACTCCCCGTCGTGTAGATAACTACGATACGGGAGGGCTTACCATCTGGCCCCAGTGCTGC
AATGATACCGCGAGACCCACGCTCACCGGCTCCAGATTTATCAGCAATAAACCAGCCAGCCGGAAGGGCC
GAGCGCAGAAGTGGTCCTGCAACTTTATCCGCCTCCATCCAGTCTATTAATTGTTGCCGGGAAGCTAGAG
TAAGTAGTTCGCCAGTTAATAGTTTGCGCAACGTTGTTGCCATTGCTACAGGCATCGTGGTGTCACGCTC
GTCGTTTGGTATGGCTTCATTCAGCTCCGGTTCCCAACGATCAAGGCGAGTTACATGATCCCCCATGTTG
TGCAAAAAAGCGGTTAGCTCCTTCGGTCCTCCGATCGTTGTCAGAAGTAAGTTGGCCGCAGTGTTATCAC
TCATGGTTATGGCAGCACTGCATAATTCTCTTACTGTCATGCCATCCGTAAGATGCTTTTCTGTGACTGG
TGAGTACTCAACCAAGTCATTCTGAGAATAGTGTATGCGGCGACCGAGTTGCTCTTGCCCGGCGTCAATA
CGGGATAATACCGCGCCACATAGCAGAACTTTAAAAGTGCTCATCATTGGAAAACGTTCTTCGGGGCGAA
AACTCTCAAGGATCTTACCGCTGTTGAGATCCAGTTCGATGTAACCCACTCGTGCACCCAACTGATCTTC
AGCATCTTTTACTTTCACCAGCGTTTCTGGGTGAGCAAAAACAGGAAGGCAAAATGCCGCAAAAAAGGGA
ATAAGGGCGACACGGAAATGTTGAATACTCATACTCTTCCTTTTTCAATATTATTGAAGCATTTATCAGG
GTTATTGTCTCATGAGCGGATACATATTTGAATGTATTTAGAAAAATAAACAAATAGGGGTTCCGCGCAC
ATTTCCCCGAAAAGTGCCACCTGACGTCGACGGATCGGGAGATCTCCCGATCCCCTATGGTCGACTCTCA
GTACAATCTGCTCTGATGCCGCATAGTTAAGCCAGTATCTGCTCCCTGCTTGTGTGTTGGAGGTCGCTGA
GTAGTGCGCGAGCAAAATTTAAGCTACAACAAGGCAAGGCTTGACCGACAATTGCATGAAGAATCTGCTT
AGGGTTAGGCGTTTTGCGCTGCTTCGCGATGTACGGGCCAGATATACGCGTTGACATTGATTATTGACTA
GTTATTAATAGTAATCAATTACGGGGTCATTAGTTCATAGCCCATATATGGAGTTCCGCGTTACATAACT
TACGGTAAATGGCCCGCCTGGCTGACCGCCCAACGACCCCCGCCCATTGACGTCAATAATGACGTATGTT
CCCATAGTAACGCCAATAGGGACTTTCCATTGACGTCAATGGGTGGAGTATTTACGGTAAACTGCCCACT
TGGCAGTACATCAAGTGTATCATATGCCAAGTACGCCCCCTATTGACGTCAATGACGGTAAATGGCCCGC
CTGGCATTATGCCCAGTACATGACCTTATGGGACTTTCCTACTTGGCAGTACATCTACGTATTAGTCATC
GCTATTACCATGGTGATGCGGTTTTGGCAGTACATCAATGGGCGTGGATAGCGGTTTGACTCACGGGGAT
TTCCAAGTCTCCACCCCATTGACGTCAATGGGAGTTTGTTTTGGAACCAAAATCAACGGGACTTTCCAAA
ATGTCGTAACAACTCCGCCCCATTGACGCAAATGGGCGGTAGGCGTGTACGGTGGGAGGTCTATATAAGC
AGAGCTCTCCCTATCAGTGATAGAGATCTCCCTATCAGTGATAGAGATCGTCGACGAGCTCGTTTAGTGA
ACCGTCAGATCGCCTGGAGACGCCATCCACGCTGTTTTGACCTCCATAGAAGACACCGGGACCGATCCAG
CCTCCGGACTCTAGCGTTTAAACTT
