>Addgene plasmid #41573 | CTM-PC1 | addgene partial sequence | sequence record 61322 | BGH-rev 5'-TAGAAGGCACAGTCGAGG-3'
GGTGATGGTGATGATGACCGGTATGCATATTCAGATCCTCTTCTGAGATGAGTTTTTGTTCGAAGGGCCC
CAGATCCTCTTCTGAGATGAGTTTTTGTTCTCGAGCGGCCGCCCTAAGTGCTGCTGGGGTGGACCTTGTT
CTTGGCCCGAAGGGGTGTCCTGCTGGGGCCAGTGGCCAGGTCCACACCCCGACTGGCCCGGGCAAGGCGG
CTGGGCAGTGCTGGCCGCAGGCCCGGGGATGGGCCACGGGAAGATCCGGCGGGCGCCCGGCTGCTCCTGC
GGCCTTGCAGGCTGTGCAGCTGCTGCTCCAGCTGGTAGACGTCCTCTGTGGCCTGGTTGAGTCGGTCAAA
CTGGGTGAGCAGGGCCTCGAACACGGCTTGGAGGCGGGAGGGCTCAGGCTCACACCTTGTCCCCAGCCGG
CCCAGGCTCACGCTCAGCCCATCCAGCTGGCTACGCGTCCTCGCCAGCACACACGCCACCCCCAGGCCCA
GCCCGAGGAGGAAGGAGATCACCGCCAGGGCCGCAGGGAGGGCAGAGGCTGCTGGCGGGTCAGGGAGGGC
AGAGGCTGTCTGCGGGTCAGGGAGGGCGGAGCCTGTCGGTGGGGCAGGGAGGGCAGAGGCCCTTGGTGGA
TCCGCGCCAGGTGGAGAGAATGATGAGATGGTTGACACTGCCAAACCTTGAGTGATGGTGATGTTCACAG
TCTCTGAAGACACATTTTTACTCCCAACAAGCCCCCTGCAGAAGTAGGAGCCGCTATCTTTGAGTGTGGC
TTTTGGAATGTGGAAGTCAGAATTATGATGAAAATACTTCCTGTCTTTGCCATTCTGTAAATATGTGACC
TTATGCAGAGCAGTGTTCTTCCAGCTGTGACACCTCAGGTGAATAGGGTCTTCCTCCTTGAACACCCACC
GAGGG
